>Addgene plasmid #69197 | BS-His3 | depositor full sequence | sequence record 121985 | Full Sequence
CTAAATTGTAAGCGTTAATATTTTGTTAAAATTCGCGTTAAATTTTTGTTAAATCAGCTCATTTTTTAAC
CAATAGGCCGAAATCGGCAAAATCCCTTATAAATCAAAAGAATAGACCGAGATAGGGT
[37 nt withheld, positions 129-165]
AAAGAACGTGGACTCCAACGTCAAAGG
[49 nt withheld, positions 193-241]
T
[91 nt withheld, positions 243-333]
G
[124 nt withheld, positions 335-458]
CCCATTCGCCATTCAGGCTGCGCAACTGTTGGGAAGGGCGATCGGTGCGGGCCTCTTCGCTATTACGCCA
GCTGGCGAAAGGGGGATGTGCTGCAAGGCGATTAAGTTGGGTAACGCCAGGGTTTTCCCAGTCACGACGT
TGTAAAACGACGGCCAGTGAGCGCGCGTAATACGACTCACTATAGGGCGAATTGGGTACCGGGCCCCCCC
TCGAGGTCGACAAGAGCTTGGTGAGCGCTAGGAGTCACTGCCAGGTATCGTTTGAACACGGCATTAGTCA
GGGAAGTCATAACACAGTCCTTTCCCGCAATTTTCTTTTTCTATTACTCTTGGCCTCCTCTAGTACACTC
TATATTTTTTTATGCCTCGGTAATGATTTTCATTTTTTTTTTTCCACCTAGCGGATGACTCTTTTTTTTT
CTTAGCGATTGGCATTATCACATAATGAATTATACATTATATAAAGTAATGTGATTTCTTCGAAGAATAT
ACTAAAAAATGAGCAGGCAAGATAAACGAAGGCAAAGATGACAGAGCAGAAAGCCCTAGTAAAGCGTATT
ACAAATGAAACCAAGATTCAGATTGCGATCTCTTTAAAGGGTGGTCCCCTAGCGATAGAGCACTCGATCT
TCCCAGAAAAAGAGGCAGAAGCAGTAGCAGAACAGGCCACACAATCGCAAGTGATTAACGTCCACACAGG
TATAGGGTTTCTGGACCATATGATACATGCTCTGGCCAAGCATTCCGGCTGGTCGCTAATCGTTGAGTGC
ATTGGTGACTTACACATAGACGACCATCACACCACTGAAGACTGCGGGATTGCTCTCGGTCAAGCTTTTA
AAGAGGCCCTAGGGGCCGTGCGTGGAGTAAAAAGGTTTGGATCAGGATTTGCGCCTTTGGATGAGGCACT
TTCCAGAGCGGTGGTAGATCTTTCGAACAGGCCGTACGCAGTTGTCGAACTTGGTTTGCAAAGGGAGAAA
GTAGGAGATCTCTCTTGCGAGATGATCCCGCATTTTCTTGAAAGCTTTGCAGAGGCTAGCAGAATTACCC
TCCACGTTGATTGTCTGCGAGGCAAGAATGATCATCACCGTAGTGAGAGTGCGTTCAAGGCTCTTGCGGT
TGCCATAAGAGAAGCCACCTCGCCCAATGGTACCAACGATGTTCCCTCCACCAAAGGTGTTCTTATGTAG
TGACACCGATTATTTAAAGCTGCAGCATACGATATATATACATGTGTATATATGTATACCTATGAATGTC
AGTAAGTATGTATACGAACAGTATGATACTGAAGATGACAAGGTAATGCATCATTCTATACGTGTCATTC
TGAACGAGGCGCGCTTTCCTTTTTTCTTTTTGCTTTTTCTTTTTTTTTCTCTTGAACTCGAGAAAAAAAA
TATAAAAGAGATGGAGGAACGGGAAAAAGTTAGTTGTGGTGATAGGTGGCAAGTGGTATTCCGTAAGAAC
AACAAGAAAAGCATTTCATATTATGGCTGAACTGAGCGAACAAGTGCAAAATTTAAGCATCAACGACAAC
AACGAGAATGGTTATGTTCCTCCTCACTTAAGAGGAAAACCAAGAAGTGCCAGAAATAACAGTAGCAACT
ACAATAACAACAACGGCGGCTACAACGGTGGCCGTGGCGGTGGCAGCTTCTTTAGCAACAACCGTCGTGG
TGGTTACGGCAACGGTGGTTTCTTCGGTGGAAACAACGGTGGCAGCAGATCTAACGGCCGTTCTGGTGGT
AGATGGATCGATGGCAAACATGTCCCAGCTCCAAGAAACGAAAAGGCCGAGATCGCCATATTTGGTGTCC
CCGAGGATCCAAATTTCCAATCTTCTGGTATTAACTTCGATAACTACGATGATATTCCAGTGGACGCCTC
TGGTAAGGATGTTCCTGAACCAATCACAGAATTTACCTCACCTCCATTGGACGGATTGTTATTGGAAAAC
ATCAAATTGGCCCGTTTCACCAAGCCAACACCTGTGCGAATTCCTGCAGCCCGGGGGATCCACTAGTTCT
AGAGCGGCCGCCACCGCGGTGGAGCTCCAGCTTTTGTTCCCTTTAGTGAGGGTTAATTGCGCGCTTGGCG
TAATCATGGTCATAGCTGTTTCCTGTGTGAAATTGTTATCCGCTCACAATTCCACACAACATACGAGCCG
GAAGCATAAAGTGTAAAGCCTGGGGTGCCTAATGAGTGAGCTAACTCACATTAATTGCGTTGCGCTCACT
GCCCGCTTTCCAGTCGGGAAACCTGTCGTGCCAGCTGCATTAATGAATCGGCCAACGCGCGGGGAGAGGC
GGTTTGCGTATTGGGCGCTCTTCCGCTTCCTCGCTCACTGACTCGCTGCGCTCGGTCGTTCGGCTGCGGC
GAGCGGTATCAGCTCACTCAAAGGCGGTAATACGGTTATCCACAGAATCAGGGGATAACGCAGGAAAGAA
CATGTGAGCAAAAGGCCAGCAAAAGGCCAGGAACCGTAAAAAGGCCGCGTTGCTGGCGTTTTTCCATAGG
CTCCGCCCCCCTGACGAGCATCACAAAAATCGACGCTCAAGTCAGAGGTGGCGAAACCCGACAGGACTAT
AAAGATACCAGGCGTTTCCCCCTGGAAGCTCCCTCGTGCGCTCTCCTGTTCCGACCCTGCCGCTTACCGG
ATACCTGTCCGCCTTTCTCCCTTCGGGAAGCGTGGCGCTTTCTCATAGCTCACGCTGTAGGTATCTCAGT
TCGGTGTAGGTCGTTCGCTCCAAGCTGGGCTGTGTGCACGAACCCCCCGTTCAGCCCGACCGCTGCGCCT
TATCCGGTAACTATCGTCTTGAGTCCAACCCGGTAAGACACGACTTATCGCCACTGGCAGCAGCCACTGG
TAACAGGATTAGCAGAGCGAGGTATGTAGGCGGTGCTACAGAGTTCTTGAAGTGGTGGCCTAACTACGGC
TACACTAGAAGGACAGTATTTGGTATCTGCGCTCTGCTGAAGCCAGTTACCTTCGGAAAAAGAGTTGGTA
GCTCTTGATCCGGCAAACAAACCACCGCTGGTAGCGGTGGTTTTTTTGTTTGCAAGCAGCAGATTACGCG
CAGAAAAAAAGGATCTCAAGAAGATCCTTTGATCTTTTCTACGGGGTCTGACGCTCAGTGGAACGAAAAC
TCACGTTAAGGGATTTTGGTCATGAGATTATCAAAAAGGATCTTCACCTAGATCCTTTTAAATTAAAAAT
GAAGTTTTAAATCAATCTAAAGTATATATGAGTAAACTTGGTCTGACAGTTACCAATGCTTAATCAGTGA
GGCACCTATCTCAGCGATCTGTCTATTTCGTTCATCCATAGTTGCCTGACTCCCCGTCGTGTAGATAACT
ACGATACGGGAGGGCTTACCATCTGGCCCCAGTGCTGCAATGATACCGCGAGACCCACGCTCACCGGCTC
CAGATTTATCAGCAATAAACCAGCCAGCCGGAAGGGCCGAGCGCAGAAGTGGTCCTGCAACTTTATCCGC
CTCCATCCAGTCTATTAATTGTTGCCGGGAAGCTAGAGTAAGTAGTTCGCCAGTTAATAGTTTGCGCAAC
GTTGTTGCCATTGCTACAGGCATCGTGGTGTCACGCTCGTCGTTTGGTATGGCTTCATTCAGCTCCGGTT
CCCAACGATCAAGGCGAGTTACATGATCCCCCATGTTGTGCAAAAAAGCGGTTAGCTCCTTCGGTCCTCC
GATCGTTGTCAGAAGTAAGTTGGCCGCAGTGTTATCACTCATGGTTATGGCAGCACTGCATAATTCTCTT
ACTGTCATGCCATCCGTAAGATGCTTTTCTGTGACTGGTGAGTACTCAACCAAGTCATTCTGAGAATAGT
GTATGCGGCGACCGAGTTGCTCTTGCCCGGCGTCAATACGGGATAATACCGCGCCACATAGCAGAACTTT
AAAAGTGCTCATCATTGGAAAACGTTCTTCGGGGCGAAAACTCTCAAGGATCTTACCGCTGTTGAGATCC
AGTTCGATGTAACCCACTCGTGCACCCAACTGATCTTCAGCATCTTTTACTTTCACCAGCGTTTCTGGGT
GAGCAAAAACAGGAAGGCAAAATGCCGCAAAAAAGGGAATAAGGGCGACACGGAAATGTTGAATACTCAT
ACTCTTCCTTTTTCAATATTATTGAAGCATTTATCAGGGTTATTGTCTCATGAGCGGATACATATTTGAA
TGTATTTAGAAAAATAAACAAATAGGGGTTCCGCGCACATTTCCCCGAAAAGTGCCAC
Features (pLannotate 1.2.2; 18 found; start..end, strand, type, name):
     30..458     -  rep_origin     f1 ori (sequence partly withheld): f1 bacteriophage origin of replication; arrow indicates direction of (+) strand synthesis
    463..618     -  CDS            lacZα (fragment): LacZα fragment of β-galactosidase; lacZ fragment
    626..644     +  promoter       T7 promoter: promoter for bacteriophage T7 RNA polymerase
    653..679     -  misc_feature   MCS (fragment): pBluescript multiple cloning site
    680..748     -  CDS            MRM1 (fragment): MRM1_YEAST - Also known as PET56 From Saccharomyces cerevisiae (strain ATCC 204508 / S288c) (Baker's yeast).
    798..985     +  promoter       HIS3 promoter: S. cerevisiae HIS3
    986..1648    +  CDS            HIS3: imidazoleglycerol-phosphate dehydratase, required for histidine biosynthesis; S. cerevisiae HIS3; yeast auxotrophic marker
   1605..1955    +  CDS            YO201_YEAST: Protein uncertain: Swiss-Prot protein existence level 5. From Saccharomyces cerevisiae (strain ATCC 204508 / S288c) (Baker's yeast).
   1951..2457    +  CDS            DED1 (fragment): DED1_YEAST - Also known as SPP81. Experimental evidence at protein level: Swiss-Prot protein existence level 1. ATP-binding RNA helicase involved in translation initiation. Remodels RNA in response to ADP and ATP concentrations by facilitating disruption, but also formation of RNA duplexes. Has weak ATP-dependent affinity for dsRNA, but strong ATP-dependent affinity for ssRNA. Acts as a virus host factor involved in the replication of the MBV and the L-A viruses by promoting the negative-strand RNA synthesis. May be involved in recognition of the preinitiation complex and DNA binding of the RN
   2455..2515    -  misc_feature   MCS (fragment): pBluescript multiple cloning site
   2528..2546    -  promoter       T3 promoter: promoter for bacteriophage T3 RNA polymerase
   2591..2607    -  protein_bind   lac operator: The lac repressor binds to the lac operator to inhibit transcription in E. coli. This inhibition can be relieved by adding lactose or isopropyl-β-D-thiogalactopyranoside (IPTG). lac repressor encoded by lacI
   2615..2645    -  promoter       lac promoter: promoter for the E. coli lac operon
   2660..2681    -  protein_bind   CAP binding site: CAP binding activates transcription in the presence of cAMP. E. coli catabolite activator protein
   2694..2786    -  CDS            lacI (fragment): lac repressor; lacI; The lac repressor binds to the lac operator to inhibit transcription in E. coli. This inhibition can be relieved by adding lactose or isopropyl-β-D-thiogalactopyranoside (IPTG).
   2969..3557    -  rep_origin     ori: high-copy-number ColE1/pMB1/pBR322/pUC origin of replication
   3728..4588    -  CDS            AmpR: β-lactamase; bla; confers resistance to ampicillin, carbenicillin, and related antibiotics
   4589..4693    -  promoter       AmpR promoter: bla
