[The description below was written by a language model from this plasmid's Addgene catalogue record and pLannotate feature annotations shown in this document.]
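Description:
BS-His3 is a yeast marker plasmid built on the Bluescript II SK+ phagemid backbone, carrying a genomic fragment of the Saccharomyces cerevisiae HIS3 locus cloned between the SalI and EcoRI sites of the polylinker. In E. coli it is maintained at high copy through the ColE1/pUC-type origin and selected with ampicillin via the bla (AmpR) gene and its promoter. The backbone also retains the f1 origin for single-stranded DNA production, the lac promoter/operator region with a lacZα fragment interrupted by the insert, and the T7 and T3 phage promoters flanking the cloning site.

The payload is HIS3 under its own native promoter. HIS3 encodes imidazoleglycerol-phosphate dehydratase, which is needed for histidine biosynthesis, so it restores histidine prototrophy to his3 mutant strains. The fragment brings along neighbouring chromosomal sequence: a small piece of the upstream MRM1 (PET56) gene, an uncertain open reading frame overlapping the end of HIS3, and a partial DED1 coding region downstream. These appear to be incidental flanking sequence rather than functional components. The annotated yeast region spans roughly 1.8 kb, whereas the catalogue lists an insert size of 4700 bp. That figure matches the full 4,716 nt plasmid, so it probably reflects total size rather than insert length.

No yeast replication origin (2μ or ARS/CEN) is annotated, which implies the plasmid is not maintained episomally and would instead act by integrating into the genome, although the record does not say how it is delivered. Its stated purpose is complementation of the HIS3 auxotrophic marker, and it was deposited alongside a set of fluorescent tools for studying yeast Atg (autophagy) proteins.
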