Addgene plasmid #69197: BS-His3
Purpose: complementation of yeast auxotrophic marker HIS3
Depositing lab: Zhiping Xie. Depositing organization: Shanghai Jiao Tong University. Publication: A fluorescent tool set for yeast Atg proteins. Li D, Song JZ, Shan MH, Li SP, Liu W, Li H, Zhu J, Wang Y, Lin J, Xie Z. Autophagy. 2015;11(6):954-60. doi: 10.1080/15548627.2015.1040971. PubMed 25998947.
Backbone
  Vector backbone: Bluescript II SK+
  Vector type: Yeast Expression
Growth in bacteria
  Bacterial resistance: Ampicillin, 100 μg/mL
  Growth temperature: 37°C
  Growth strain: DH5alpha
  Copy number: High Copy
Gene/Insert
  Gene/Insert name: HIS3
  Species: S. cerevisiae (budding yeast)
  Insert size (bp): 4700
  Cloning method: Restriction Enzyme; 5′ cloning site SalI (not destroyed); 3′ cloning site EcoRI (not destroyed)
  Sequencing primers: 5′ T7; 3′ SP6
Terms and licenses: Academic/Nonprofit Terms; Industry Terms: Not Available to Industry
How to cite: BS-His3 was a gift from Zhiping Xie (Addgene plasmid # 69197 ; http://n2t.net/addgene:69197 ; RRID:Addgene_69197)
