>Addgene plasmid #69197 | BS-His3 | addgene partial sequence | sequence record 124514 | T7 5'-TAATACGACTCACTATAGGG-3'
CCCCTCGAGGTCGACAAGAGCTTGGTGAGCGCTAGGAGTCACTGCCAGGTATCGTTTGAACACGGCATTA
GTCAGGGAAGTCATAACACAGTCCTTTCCCGCAATTTTCTTTTTCTATTACTCTTGGCCTCCTCTAGTAC
ACTCTATATTTTTTTATGCCTCGGTAATGATTTTCATTTTTTTTTTTCCACCTAGCGGATGACTCTTTTT
TTTTCTTAGCGATTGGCATTATCACATAATGAATTATACATTATATAAAGTAATGTGATTTCTTCGAAGA
ATATACTAAAAAATGAGCAGGCAAGATAAACGAAGGCAAAGATGACAGAGCAGAAAGCCCTAGTAAAGCG
TATTACAAATGAAACCAAGATTCAGATTGCGATCTCTTTAAAGGGTGGTCCCCTAGCGATAGAGCACTCG
ATCTTCCCAGAAAAAGAGGCAGAAGCAGTAGCAGAACAGGCCACACAATCGCAAGTGATTAACGTCCACA
CAGGTATAGGGTTTCTGGACCATATGATACATGCTCTGGCCAAGCATTCCGGCTGGTCGCTAATCGTTGA
GTGCATTGGTGACTTACACATAGACGACCATCACACCACTGAAGACTGCGGGATTGCTCTCGGTCAAGCT
TTTAAAGAGGCCCTAGGGGCCGTGCGTGGAGTAAAAAGGTTTGGATCAGGATTTGCGCCTTTGGATGAGG
CACTTTCCAGAGCGGTGGTAGATCTTTCGAACAGGCCGTACGCAGTTGTCGAACTTGGTTTGCAAAGGGA
GAAAGTAGGAGATCTCTCTTGCGAGATGATCCCGCATTTTCTTGAAAGCTTTGCAGAGGCTAGCAGAATT
ACCCTCCACGTTGATTGTCTGCGAGGCAAGAATGATCATCACCGTAGTGAGAGTGCGTTCAAGGCTCTTG
CGGTTGCCATAAGAGAAGCCACCTCGCCCAATGGTACCAACGATGTTCCCTCCACCAAAGGTGTTCTTAT
GTAGTGACACCGATTATTTAAAGCTGCAGCATACGATATATATACATGTGTATATATGTATACCTATGAA
TGTCAGTAAGTATGTATACGAACAGTATGATACTGAAGATGACAAGGTAATGCATCATTCTATACGTGTC
ATTCTGAACGAGGCGCGC
