>Addgene plasmid #69197 | BS-His3 | addgene partial sequence | sequence record 124515 | T3 5'-GCAATTAACCCTCACTAAAGG-3'
TGGAGCTCCACCGCGGTGGCGGCCGCTCTAGAACTAGTGGATCCCCCGGGCTGCAGGAATTCGCACAGGT
GTTGGCTTGGTGAAACGGGCCAATTTGATGTTTTCCAATAACAATCCGTCCAATGGAGGTGAGGTAAATT
CTGTGATTGGTTCAGGAACATCCTTACCAGAGGCGTCCACTGGAATATCATCGTAGTTATCGAAGTTAAT
ACCAGAAGATTGGAAATTTGGATCCTCGGGGACACCAAATATGGCGATCTCGGCCTTTTCGTTTCTTGGA
GCTGGGACATGTTTGCCATCGATCCATCTACCACCAGAACGGCCGTTAGATCTGCTGCCACCGTTGTTTC
CACCGAAGAAACCACCGTTGCCGTAACCACCACGACGGTTGTTGCTAAAGAAGCTGCCACCGCCACGGCC
ACCGTTGTAGCCGCCGTTGTTGTTATTGTAGTTGCTACTGTTATTTCTGGCACTTCTTGGTTTTCCTCTT
AAGTGAGGAGGAACATAACCATTCTCGTTGTTGTCGTTGATGCTTAAATTTTGCACTTGTTCGCTCAGTT
CAGCCATAATATGAAATGCTTTTCTTGTTGTTCTTACGGAATACCACTTGCCACCTATCACCACAACTAA
CTTTTTCCCGTTCCTCCATCTCTTTTATATTTTTTTTCTCGAGTTCAAGAGAAAAAAAAAGAAAAAGCAA
AAAGAAAAAAGGAAAGCGCGCCTCGTTCAGAATGACACGTATAGAATGATGCATTACCTTGTCATCTTCA
GTATCATACTGTTCGTATACATACTTACTGACATTCATAGGTATACATATATACACATGTATATATATCG
TATGCTGCAGCTTTAAATAATCGGTGTCACTACATAAGAACACCTTTGGTGGAGGGAACATCGTTGGTAC
CATTGGGCGAGGTGGCTTCTCTTATGGCAACCGCAAGAGCCTTGAACGCACTCTCACTACGGTGATGATC
ATTCTTGCCTCGCAGACAATCAACGTGGAGGGTAATTCTGCTAGCCTCTGCAAAGCTTTCAAGAAAATGC
GGGATCATCTCGCAAGAGAGATCTCCTACTTTCTCCCTTTGCAAACCAAGTTCGACAACTGCGTACGGCC
TGTTCGAAAGATCTACCACCGCTCTGGAAAGTGCCTCATCCAAAGGCGCAAATCCTGATCCAAAC
